>Addgene plasmid #49947 | MLM3762 | depositor partial sequence | sequence record 74463 | TALE sequence
ATGGTGGACTTGAGGACACTCGGTTATTCGCAACAGCAACAGGAGAAAATCAAGCCTAAGGTCAGGAGCA
CCGTCGCGCAACACCACGAGGCGCTTGTGGGGCATGGCTTCACTCATGCGCATATTGTCGCGCTTTCACA
GCACCCTGCGGCGCTTGGGACGGTGGCTGTCAAATACCAAGATATGATTGCGGCCCTGCCCGAAGCCACG
CACGAGGCAATTGTAGGGGTCGGTAAACAGTGGTCGGGAGCGCGAGCACTTGAGGCGCTGCTGACTGTGG
CGGGTGAGCTTAGGGGGCCTCCGCTCCAGCTCGACACCGGGCAGCTGCTGAAGATCGCGAAGAGAGGGGG
AGTAACAGCGGTAGAGGCAGTGCACGCCTGGCGCAATGCGCTCACCGGGGCCCCCTTGAACCTGACCCCA
GACCAGGTAGTCGCAATCGCGTCACATGACGGGGGAAAGCAAGCCCTGGAAACCGTGCAAAGGTTGTTGC
CGGTCCTTTGTCAAGACCACGGCCTTACACCGGAGCAAGTCGTGGCCATTGCAAGCAACATCGGTGGCAA
ACAGGCTCTTGAGACGGTTCAGAGACTTCTCCCAGTTCTCTGTCAAGCCCACGGGCTGACTCCCGATCAA
GTTGTAGCGATTGCGAATAACAATGGAGGGAAACAAGCATTGGAGACTGTCCAACGGCTCCTTCCCGTGT
TGTGTCAAGCCCACGGTTTGACGCCTGCACAAGTGGTCGCCATCGCCAGCCATGATGGCGGTAAGCAGGC
GCTGGAAACAGTACAGCGCCTGCTGCCTGTACTGTGCCAGGATCATGGACTGACCCCAGACCAGGTAGTC
GCAATCGCGTCGAACATTGGGGGAAAGCAAGCCCTGGAAACCGTGCAAAGGTTGTTGCCGGTCCTTTGTC
AAGACCACGGCCTTACACCGGAGCAAGTCGTGGCCATTGCATCCCACGACGGTGGCAAACAGGCTCTTGA
GACGGTTCAGAGACTTCTCCCAGTTCTCTGTCAAGCCCACGGGCTGACTCCCGATCAAGTTGTAGCGATT
GCGTCGAACATTGGAGGGAAACAAGCATTGGAGACTGTCCAACGGCTCCTTCCCGTGTTGTGTCAAGCCC
ACGGTTTGACGCCTGCACAAGTGGTCGCCATCGCCAACAACAACGGCGGTAAGCAGGCGCTGGAAACAGT
ACAGCGCCTGCTGCCTGTACTGTGCCAGGATCATGGACTGACCCCAGACCAGGTAGTCGCAATCGCGTCA
CATGACGGGGGAAAGCAAGCCCTGGAAACCGTGCAAAGGTTGTTGCCGGTCCTTTGTCAAGACCACGGCC
TTACACCGGAGCAAGTCGTGGCCATTGCAAGCAACATCGGTGGCAAACAGGCTCTTGAGACGGTTCAGAG
ACTTCTCCCAGTTCTCTGTCAAGCCCACGGGCTGACTCCCGATCAAGTTGTAGCGATTGCGAATAACAAT
GGAGGGAAACAAGCATTGGAGACTGTCCAACGGCTCCTTCCCGTGTTGTGTCAAGCCCACGGTTTGACGC
CTGCACAAGTGGTCGCCATCGCCAGCCATGATGGCGGTAAGCAGGCGCTGGAAACAGTACAGCGCCTGCT
GCCTGTACTGTGCCAGGATCATGGACTGACCCCAGACCAGGTAGTCGCAATCGCGTCAAACGGAGGGGGA
AAGCAAGCCCTGGAAACCGTGCAAAGGTTGTTGCCGGTCCTTTGTCAAGACCACGGCCTTACACCGGAGC
AAGTCGTGGCCATTGCAAGCAATGGGGGTGGCAAACAGGCTCTTGAGACGGTTCAGAGACTTCTCCCAGT
TCTCTGTCAAGCCCACGGGCTGACTCCCGATCAAGTTGTAGCGATTGCGTCGCATGACGGAGGGAAACAA
GCATTGGAGACTGTCCAACGGCTCCTTCCCGTGTTGTGTCAAGCCCACGGTTTGACGCCTGCACAAGTGG
TCGCCATCGCCAGCCATGATGGCGGTAAGCAGGCGCTGGAAACAGTACAGCGCCTGCTGCCTGTACTGTG
CCAGGATCATGGACTGACCCCAGACCAGGTAGTCGCAATCGCGTCACATGACGGGGGAAAGCAAGCCCTG
GAAACCGTGCAAAGGTTGTTGCCGGTCCTTTGTCAAGACCACGGCCTTACACCGGAGCAAGTCGTGGCCA
TTGCATCCCACGACGGTGGCAAACAGGCTCTTGAGACGGTTCAGAGACTTCTCCCAGTTCTCTGTCAAGC
CCACGGGCTGACACCCGAACAGGTGGTCGCCATTGCTTCCCACGACGGAGGACGGCCAGCCTTGGAG
