>Addgene plasmid #49947 | MLM3762 | addgene partial sequence | sequence record 75979 | EF1a-F
AGCGGCCGCCACCATGGACTACAAAGACCATGACGGTGATTATAAAGATCATGACATCGATTACAAGGAT
GACGATGACAAGATGGCCCCCAAGAAGAAGAGGAAGGTGGGCATTCACCGCGGGGTACCTATGGTGGACT
TGAGGACACTCGGTTATTCGCAACAGCAACAGGAGAAAATCAAGCCTAAGGTCAGGAGCACCGTCGCGCA
ACACCACGAGGCGCTTGTGGGGCATGGCTTCACTCATGCGCATATTGTCGCGCTTTCACAGCACCCTGCG
GCGCTTGGGACGGTGGCTGTCAAATACCAAGATATGATTGCGGCCCTGCCCGAAGCCACGCACGAGGCAA
TTGTAGGGGTCGGTAAACAGTGGTCGGGAGCGCGAGCACTTGAGGCGCTGCTGACTGTGGCGGGTGAGCT
TAGGGGGCCTCCGCTCCAGCTCGACACCGGGCAGCTGCTGAAGATCGCGAAGAGAGGGGGAGTAACAGCG
GTAGAGGCAGTGCACGCCTGGCGCAATGCGCTCACCGGGGCCCCCTTGAACCTGACCCCAGACCAGGTAG
TCGCAATCGCGTCACATGACGGGGGAAAGCAAGCCCTGGAAACCGTGCAAAGGTTGTTGCCGGTCCTTTG
TCAAGACCACGGCCTTACACCGGAGCAAGTCGTGGCCATTGCAAGCAACATCGGTGGCAAACAGGCTCTT
GAGACGGTTCAGAGACTTCTCCCAGTTCTCTGTCAAGCCCACGGGCTGACTCCCGATCAAGTTGTAGCGA
TTGCGAATAACAATGGAGGGAAACAAGCATTGGAGACTGTCCAACGGCTCCTTCCCGTGTTGTGTCAAGC
CCACGGTTTGACGCCTGCACAAGTGGTCGCCATCGCCAGCCATGATGGCGGTAAGCAGGCGCTGGAAACA
GTACAGCGCCTGCTGCCTGTACTGTGCC
