>Addgene plasmid #49947 | MLM3762 | addgene partial sequence | sequence record 76965 | hTET1-F 5'-ACCCTACCGACAGAAGATGC-3'
TGATCCAGAGACTTGTGGAGCTTCATTCTCTTTTGGCTGTTCATGGAGTATGTACTTTAATGGCTGTAAG
TTTGGTAGAAGCCCAAGCCCCAGAAGATTTAGAATTGATCCAAGCTCTCCCTTACATGAAAAAAACCTTG
AAGATAACTTACAGAGTTTGGCTACACGATTAGCTCCAATTTATAAGCAGTATGCTCCAGTAGCTTACCA
AAATCAGGTGGAATATGAAAATGTTGCCCGAGAATGTCGGCTTGGCAGCAAGGAAGGTCGACCCTTCTCT
GGGGTCACTGCTTGCCTGGACTTCTGTGCTCATCCCTACAGGGCCATTCACAACATGAATAATGGAAGCA
CTGTGGTTTGTACCTTAACTCGAGAAGATAACCGCTCTTTGGGTGTTATTCCTCAAGATGAGCAGCTCCA
TGTGCTACCTCTTTATAAGCTTTCAGACACAGATGAGTTTGGCTCCAAGGAAGGAATGGAAGCCAAGATC
AAATCTGGGGCCATCGAGGTCCTGGCACCCCGCCGCAAAAAAAGAACGTGTTTCACTCAGCCTGTTCCCC
GTTCTGGAAAGAAGAGGGCTGCGATGATGACAGAGGTTCTTGCACATAAGATAAGGGCAGTGGAAAAGAA
ACCTATTCCCCGAATCAAGCGGAAGAATAACTCAACAACAACAAACAACAGTAAGCCTTCGTCACTGCCA
ACCTTAGGGAGTAACACTGAGACCGTGCAACCTGAAGTAAAAAGTGAAACCGAACCCCATTTTATCTTAA
AAAGTTCAGACAACACTAAAACTTATTCGCTGATGCCATCCGCTCCTCACCCAGTGAAAGA
