[The description below was written by a language model from this plasmid's Addgene catalogue record.]
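Description:
MLM3762 is a mammalian expression plasmid built on the pJFA334E9 backbone, a TALE fusion vector catalogued under the TALEN vector type. It is propagated in E. coli under ampicillin selection. The record does not state its copy number or origin of replication, and no feature table is available, so other backbone elements cannot be described.

The payload is an EF1a promoter-driven open reading frame encoding an N-terminal 3x FLAG tag (supplied by the backbone), a customised TALE repeat array, and the catalytic domain of human TET1. The repeat array, designated RH-4, was inserted by restriction cloning at BsmBI sites and was engineered to recognise a site (site #4) in the human RHOXF2/2B homeobox gene. In an active TALE-TET1 fusion, the TALE array delivers the TET1 hydroxylase activity to a chosen locus, where oxidation of 5-methylcytosine promotes demethylation of nearby CpGs and can reactivate a silenced endogenous gene. In this construct, the TET1 catalytic domain carries the H1671Y and D1673A substitutions, which inactivate it.

MLM3762 therefore serves as a catalytically dead control, allowing effects of enzymatic demethylation to be distinguished from those caused simply by TALE binding or fusion protein expression. The depositor notes that, because of these mutations, the plasmid neither demethylated CpGs near the target site nor activated RHOXF2 expression. The FLAG tag allows detection of the fusion protein, for example to confirm that it is expressed.
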