Addgene plasmid #49947: MLM3762
Purpose: Expresses a mutant TALE-TET1CD (inactive catalytic domain of TET1) fusion protein engineered to bind a site in the human RHOXF2/2B homeobox (RHOXF2) gene for use as a control
Depositing lab: Keith Joung. Depositing organization: Massachusetts General Hospital. Publication: Targeted DNA demethylation and activation of endogenous genes using programmable TALE-TET1 fusion proteins. Maeder ML, Angstman JF, Richardson ME, Linder SJ, Cascio VM, Tsai SQ, Ho QH, Sander JD, Reyon D, Bernstein BE, Costello JF, Wilkinson MF, Joung JK. Nat Biotechnol. 2013 Oct 9. doi: 10.1038/nbt.2726. PubMed 24108092.
Backbone
  Vector backbone: pJFA334E9
  Backbone manufacturer: Joung lab (Addgene plasmid #49237)
  Vector type: TALEN
Growth in bacteria
  Bacterial resistance: Ampicillin, 100 μg/mL
  Growth temperature: 37°C
  Growth strain: XL1 Blue
  Copy number: Unknown
Gene/Insert
  Gene/Insert name: 3x FLAG Tet1CDmut RH-4 (alt names: RH-4; RHOXF2 site #4)
  Species: H. sapiens (human)
  Mutation: catalytic domain of TET1 inactive (H1671Y and D1673A mutations)
  Entrez Gene: RHOXF2 (a.k.a. CT107, PEPP-2, PEPP2, THG1)
  Promoter: EF1a
  Tag / fusion protein: 3x FLAG (N terminal on backbone)
  Cloning method: Restriction Enzyme; 5′ cloning site BsmBI (unknown if destroyed); 3′ cloning site BsmBI (unknown if destroyed)
  Sequencing primers: 5′ EF1a-F 5'-TCAAGCCTCAGACAGTGGTTC-3'; 3′ OJA199 5'-CACCATCACAGCAGTTGG-3'
Terms and licenses: Academic/Nonprofit Terms; Industry Terms: Not Available to Industry
Depositor comments: TALE target site is: TCAGCACAGCAGCTTCCCCC. Note that due to the TET1 mutations, this plasmid neither demethylated the proximal CpGs nor activated RHOXF2 gene expression. See Supplementary Figure 13 of associated publication for amino acid sequences of backbone and TALE repeat array.
How to cite: MLM3762 was a gift from Keith Joung (Addgene plasmid # 49947 ; http://n2t.net/addgene:49947 ; RRID:Addgene_49947)
